Addgene plasmid #139319: pETDUET-GST AO7RE I137A
Purpose: GST tagged AO7 encoding aa 126-258 with an I137A mutation for expression in bacteria
Depositing lab: Allan Weissman. Depositing organization: National Cancer Institute (NCI). Publication: Insights into Ubiquitination from the Unique Clamp-like Binding of the RING E3 AO7 to the E2 UbcH5B. Li S, Liang YH, Mariano J, Metzger MB, Stringer DK, Hristova VA, Li J, Randazzo PA, Tsai YC, Ji X, Weissman AM. J Biol Chem. 2015 Dec 18;290(51):30225-39. doi: 10.1074/jbc.M115.685867. Epub 2015 Oct 16. PubMed 26475854.
Backbone
  Vector backbone: pETDUET-1
  Backbone manufacturer: Millipore-Sigma
  Backbone size w/o insert (bp): 5420
  Total vector size (bp): 6437
  Modifications to backbone: An N-terminal GST fusion protein was cloned in place of the His6 tag (Nco(-BamHI). A PreScission Protease (GE Healthcare) sequence (LEVLFQGP) was included to enable removal of the GST.
  Vector type: Bacterial Expression
Growth in bacteria
  Bacterial resistance: Ampicillin, 100 μg/mL
  Growth temperature: 37°C
  Growth strain: DH5alpha
  Copy number: High Copy
Gene/Insert
  Gene/Insert name: AO7 aa 126-258 (alt name: RNF25)
  Species: H. sapiens (human)
  Insert size (bp): 400
  Mutation: Changed isoleucine 137 to an alanine
  GenBank ID: NM_022453.3
  Entrez Gene: RNF25 (a.k.a. AO7)
  Promoter: T7 promoter-1
  Tag / fusion protein: GST (N terminal on backbone)
  Cloning method: Restriction Enzyme; 5′ cloning site BamHI (not destroyed); 3′ cloning site HindIII (not destroyed)
  Sequencing primers: 5′ pET Upstream Primer; 3′ DuetDOWN1 Primer
Terms and licenses: Academic/Nonprofit Terms; Industry Terms: Not Available to Industry
How to cite: pETDUET-GST AO7RE I137A was a gift from Allan Weissman (Addgene plasmid # 139319 ; http://n2t.net/addgene:139319 ; RRID:Addgene_139319)
