[The description below was written by a language model from this plasmid's Addgene catalogue record and pLannotate feature annotations shown in this document.]
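Description:
pETDUET-GST AO7RE I137A is a bacterial expression plasmid built on the pETDuet-1 backbone, in which the His6 tag of the first expression cassette was replaced by an N-terminal Schistosoma japonicum glutathione S-transferase (GST) followed by a PreScission protease recognition site. It is propagated in E. coli through a ColE1/pBR322-type origin with the associated bom and rop elements, and selected with ampicillin via the β-lactamase gene. The catalogue entry lists it as high copy, although the annotated rop gene normally restrains copy number. An f1 origin is also present, and short tetracycline-resistance fragments are non-functional backbone remnants.

The payload is a roughly 400 bp fragment of human RNF25 (AO7) encoding residues 126–258 and carrying an isoleucine-to-alanine substitution at position 137, cloned between BamHI and HindIII in frame with GST. Transcription is driven by the first T7 promoter, which is followed by a lac operator and the T7 gene 10 ribosome binding site. The plasmid-borne lacI gene supplies repressor, so expression is IPTG-inducible in hosts that provide T7 RNA polymerase. The second T7 promoter/lac operator cassette of the Duet vector shows no annotated insert, only the vector's S-tag region (plus a short, probably spurious tag hit), followed by the T7 terminator.

The fusion allows glutathione-affinity purification of the AO7 fragment and optional removal of GST by protease cleavage. The associated publication concerns binding of the RING E3 AO7 to the E2 UbcH5B, so this point mutant presumably serves in studies of that interaction, though the record does not state the specific effect of I137A.
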