Features (pLannotate 1.2.2; 22 found; start..end, strand, type, name):
    197..215     +  promoter       T7 promoter: promoter for bacteriophage T7 RNA polymerase
    216..240     +  protein_bind   lac operator: The lac repressor binds to the lac operator to inhibit transcription in E. coli. This inhibition can be relieved by adding lactose or isopropyl-β-D-thiogalactopyranoside (IPTG). lac repressor encoded by lacI
    255..277     +  RBS            RBS: efficient ribosome binding site from bacteriophage T7 gene 10 (Olins and Rangwala, 1989)
    290..940     +  CDS            GST: glutathione S-transferase from Schistosoma japonicum
    974..1372    +  CDS            RNF25 (fragment): RNF25_HUMAN - Experimental evidence at protein level: Swiss-Prot protein existence level 1. E3 ubiquitin-protein ligase that mediates ubiquitination and subsequent proteasomal degradation of NKD2 (By similarity). Stimulates transcription mediated by NF-kappa-B. From Homo sapiens (Human).
   1447..1465    +  promoter       T7 promoter: promoter for bacteriophage T7 RNA polymerase
   1466..1490    +  protein_bind   lac operator: The lac repressor binds to the lac operator to inhibit transcription in E. coli. This inhibition can be relieved by adding lactose or isopropyl-β-D-thiogalactopyranoside (IPTG). lac repressor encoded by lacI
   1599..1640    +  CDS            S-Tag (fragment): affinity and epitope tag derived from pancreatic ribonuclease A
   1670..1687    +  CDS            SET1 (fragment): solubility-enhancement tag derived from T7 phage gene 10B
   1695..1742    +  terminator     T7 terminator: transcription terminator for bacteriophage T7 RNA polymerase
   1779..2234    +  rep_origin     f1 ori (sequence partly withheld): f1 bacteriophage origin of replication; arrow indicates direction of (+) strand synthesis
   2349..3209    -  CDS            AmpR: β-lactamase; bla; confers resistance to ampicillin, carbenicillin, and related antibiotics
   3210..3302    -  promoter       AmpR promoter: bla
   3383..3971    +  rep_origin     ori: high-copy-number ColE1/pMB1/pBR322/pUC origin of replication
   4157..4296    -  misc_feature   bom: basis of mobility region from pBR322
   4398..4589    -  CDS            rop: Rop protein, which maintains plasmids at low copy number; rop
   4606..4986    +  CDS            YPB1_ECOLX: Protein predicted: Swiss-Prot protein existence level 4. From Escherichia coli.
   5048..5112    -  CDS            TcR (fragment): tetracycline efflux protein; tet; confers resistance to tetracycline
   5127..5148    -  protein_bind   CAP binding site: CAP binding activates transcription in the presence of cAMP. E. coli catabolite activator protein
   5161..6243    -  CDS            lacI: lac repressor; lacI; The lac repressor binds to the lac operator to inhibit transcription in E. coli. This inhibition can be relieved by adding lactose or isopropyl-β-D-thiogalactopyranoside (IPTG).
   6244..6321    -  promoter       lacI promoter: lacI
   6329..171     -  CDS            TcR (fragment) (across the origin): tetracycline efflux protein; tet; confers resistance to tetracycline
>Addgene plasmid #139319 | pETDUET-GST AO7RE I137A | addgene full sequence | sequence record 275582 | Addgene NGS Result
AACAGTCCCCCGGCCACGGGGCCTGCCACCATACCCACGCCGAAACAAGCGCTCATGAGCCCGAAGTGGC
GAGCCCGATCTTCCCCATCGGTGATGTCGGCGATATAGGCGCCAGCAACCGCACCTGTGGCGCCGGTGAT
GCCGGCCACGATGCGTCCGGCGTAGAGGATCGAGATCGATCTCGATCCCGCGAAATTAATACGACTCACT
ATAGGGGAATTGTGAGCGGATAACAATTCCCCTCTAGAAATAATTTTGTTTAACTTTAAGAAGGAGATAT
ACCATGGGCTCCCCTATACTAGGTTATTGGAAAATTAAGGGCCTTGTGCAACCCACTCGACTTCTTTTGG
AATATCTTGAAGAAAAATATGAAGAGCATTTGTATGAGCGCGATGAAGGTGATAAATGGCGAAACAAAAA
GTTTGAATTGGGTTTGGAGTTTCCCAATCTTCCTTATTATATTGATGGTGATGTTAAATTAACACAGTCT
ATGGCCATCATACGTTATATAGCTGACAAGCACAACATGTTGGGTGGTTGTCCAAAAGAGCGTGCAGAGA
TTTCAATGCTTGAAGGAGCGGTTTTGGATATTAGATACGGTGTTTCGAGAATTGCATATAGTAAAGACTT
TGAAACTCTCAAAGTTGATTTTCTTAGCAAGCTACCTGAAATGCTGAAAATGTTCGAAGATCGTTTATGT
CATAAAACATATTTAAATGGTGATCATGTAACCCATCCTGACTTCATGTTGTATGACGCTCTTGATGTTG
TTTTATACATGGACCCAATGTGCCTGGATGCGTTCCCAAAATTAGTTTGTTTTAAAAAACGTATTGAAGC
TATCCCACAAATTGATAAGTACTTGAAATCCAGCAAGTATATAGCATGGCCTTTGCAGGGCTGGCAAGCC
ACGTTTGGTGGTGGCGACCATCCTCCAAAACAGGATCCGCTGGAAGTTCTGTTCCAGGGGCCCACAGATA
ACAACATCCCTCATGGCCAGTGTGTCGCCTGCCTCTATGGTTTCCAGGAGAAGGAGGCCTTTACCAAAAC
ACCCTGTTACCACTACTTCCACTGCCACTGCCTTGCTCGGTACATCCAGCACATGGAGCAAGAGCTGAAG
GCACAAGGACAGGAGCAGGAACAGGAACGGCAGCATGCTACAACCAAACAGAAGGCAGTCGGTGTGCAGT
GTCCAGTGTGCAGAGAGCCCCTCGTGTATGATCTTGCCTCACTGAAAGCAGCCCCTGAACCCCAACAGCC
CATGGAGCTGTACCAGCCCAGTGCAGAGAGCTTGCGCCAGCAAGAAGAACGCAAGCGGCTCTACCAGAGG
CAGCAGGAGCGGGGGGGAATCATTGACCTTGAGGCTGAGCGATAGAAGCTTGCGGCCGCATAATGCTTAA
GTCGAACAGAAAGTAATCGTATTGTACACGGCCGCATAATCGAAATTAATACGACTCACTATAGGGGAAT
TGTGAGCGGATAACAATTCCCCATCTTAGTATATTAGTTAAGTATAAGAAGGAGATATACATATGGCAGA
TCTCAATTGGATATCGGCCGGCCACGCGATCGCTGACGTCGGTACCCTCGAGTCTGGTAAAGAAACCGCT
GCTGCGAAATTTGAACGCCAGCACATGGACTCGTCTACTAGCGCAGCTTAATTAACCTAGGCTGCTGCCA
CCGCTGAGCAATAACTAGCATAACCCCTTGGGGCCTCTAAACGGGTCTTGAGGGGTTTTTTGCTGAAAGG
AGGAACTATATCCGGATTGGCGAATGGG
[124 nt withheld, positions 1779-1902]
C
[91 nt withheld, positions 1904-1994]
A
[49 nt withheld, positions 1996-2044]
CCTTTGACGTTGGAGTCCACGTTCTTT
[37 nt withheld, positions 2072-2108]
ACCCTATCTCGGTCTATTCTTTTGATTTATAAGGGATTTTGCCGATTTCGGCCTATTGGTTAAAAAATGA
GCTGATTTAACAAAAATTTAACGCGAATTTTAACAAAATATTAACGTTTACAATTTCTGGCGGCACGATG
GCATGAGATTATCAAAAAGGATCTTCACCTAGATCCTTTTAAATTAAAAATGAAGTTTTAAATCAATCTA
AAGTATATATGAGTAAACTTGGTCTGACAGTTACCAATGCTTAATCAGTGAGGCACCTATCTCAGCGATC
TGTCTATTTCGTTCATCCATAGTTGCCTGACTCCCCGTCGTGTAGATAACTACGATACGGGAGGGCTTAC
CATCTGGCCCCAGTGCTGCAATGATACCGCGAGACCCACGCTCACCGGCTCCAGATTTATCAGCAATAAA
CCAGCCAGCCGGAAGGGCCGAGCGCAGAAGTGGTCCTGCAACTTTATCCGCCTCCATCCAGTCTATTAAT
TGTTGCCGGGAAGCTAGAGTAAGTAGTTCGCCAGTTAATAGTTTGCGCAACGTTGTTGCCATTGCTACAG
GCATCGTGGTGTCACGCTCGTCGTTTGGTATGGCTTCATTCAGCTCCGGTTCCCAACGATCAAGGCGAGT
TACATGATCCCCCATGTTGTGCAAAAAAGCGGTTAGCTCCTTCGGTCCTCCGATCGTTGTCAGAAGTAAG
TTGGCCGCAGTGTTATCACTCATGGTTATGGCAGCACTGCATAATTCTCTTACTGTCATGCCATCCGTAA
GATGCTTTTCTGTGACTGGTGAGTACTCAACCAAGTCATTCTGAGAATAGTGTATGCGGCGACCGAGTTG
CTCTTGCCCGGCGTCAATACGGGATAATACCGCGCCACATAGCAGAACTTTAAAAGTGCTCATCATTGGA
AAACGTTCTTCGGGGCGAAAACTCTCAAGGATCTTACCGCTGTTGAGATCCAGTTCGATGTAACCCACTC
GTGCACCCAACTGATCTTCAGCATCTTTTACTTTCACCAGCGTTTCTGGGTGAGCAAAAACAGGAAGGCA
AAATGCCGCAAAAAAGGGAATAAGGGCGACACGGAAATGTTGAATACTCATACTCTTCCTTTTTCAATCA
TGATTGAAGCATTTATCAGGGTTATTGTCTCATGAGCGGATACATATTTGAATGTATTTAGAAAAATAAA
CAAATAGGTCATGACCAAAATCCCTTAACGTGAGTTTTCGTTCCACTGAGCGTCAGACCCCGTAGAAAAG
ATCAAAGGATCTTCTTGAGATCCTTTTTTTCTGCGCGTAATCTGCTGCTTGCAAACAAAAAAACCACCGC
TACCAGCGGTGGTTTGTTTGCCGGATCAAGAGCTACCAACTCTTTTTCCGAAGGTAACTGGCTTCAGCAG
AGCGCAGATACCAAATACTGTCCTTCTAGTGTAGCCGTAGTTAGGCCACCACTTCAAGAACTCTGTAGCA
CCGCCTACATACCTCGCTCTGCTAATCCTGTTACCAGTGGCTGCTGCCAGTGGCGATAAGTCGTGTCTTA
CCGGGTTGGACTCAAGACGATAGTTACCGGATAAGGCGCAGCGGTCGGGCTGAACGGGGGGTTCGTGCAC
ACAGCCCAGCTTGGAGCGAACGACCTACACCGAACTGAGATACCTACAGCGTGAGCTATGAGAAAGCGCC
ACGCTTCCCGAAGGGAGAAAGGCGGACAGGTATCCGGTAAGCGGCAGGGTCGGAACAGGAGAGCGCACGA
GGGAGCTTCCAGGGGGAAACGCCTGGTATCTTTATAGTCCTGTCGGGTTTCGCCACCTCTGACTTGAGCG
TCGATTTTTGTGATGCTCGTCAGGGGGGCGGAGCCTATGGAAAAACGCCAGCAACGCGGCCTTTTTACGG
TTCCTGGCCTTTTGCTGGCCTTTTGCTCACATGTTCTTTCCTGCGTTATCCCCTGATTCTGTGGATAACC
GTATTACCGCCTTTGAGTGAGCTGATACCGCTCGCCGCAGCCGAACGACCGAGCGCAGCGAGTCAGTGAG
CGAGGAAGCGGAAGAGCGCCTGATGCGGTATTTTCTCCTTACGCATCTGTGCGGTATTTCACACCGCAAT
GGTGCACTCTCAGTACAATCTGCTCTGATGCCGCATAGTTAAGCCAGTATACACTCCGCTATCGCTACGT
GACTGGGTCATGGCTGCGCCCCGACACCCGCCAACACCCGCTGACGCGCCCTGACGGGCTTGTCTGCTCC
CGGCATCCGCTTACAGACAAGCTGTGACCGTCTCCGGGAGCTGCATGTGTCAGAGGTTTTCACCGTCATC
ACCGAAACGCGCGAGGCAGCTGCGGTAAAGCTCATCAGCGTGGTCGTGAAGCGATTCACAGATGTCTGCC
TGTTCATCCGCGTCCAGCTCGTTGAGTTTCTCCAGAAGCGTTAATGTCTGGCTTCTGATAAAGCGGGCCA
TGTTAAGGGCGGTTTTTTCCTGTTTGGTCACTGATGCCTCCGTGTAAGGGGGATTTCTGTTCATGGGGGT
AATGATACCGATGAAACGAGAGAGGATGCTCACGATACGGGTTACTGATGATGAACATGCCCGGTTACTG
GAACGTTGTGAGGGTAAACAACTGGCGGTATGGATGCGGCGGGACCAGAGAAAAATCACTCAGGGTCAAT
GCCAGCGCTTCGTTAATACAGATGTAGGTGTTCCACAGGGTAGCCAGCAGCATCCTGCGATGCAGATCCG
GAACATAATGGTGCAGGGCGCTGACTTCCGCGTTTCCAGACTTTACGAAACACGGAAACCGAAGACCATT
CATGTTGTTGCTCAGGTCGCAGACGTTTTGCAGCAGCAGTCGCTTCACGTTCGCTCGCGTATCGGTGATT
CATTCTGCTAACCAGTAAGGCAACCCCGCCAGCCTAGCCGGGTCCTCAACGACAGGAGCACGATCATGCT
AGTCATGCCCCGCGCCCACCGGAAGGAGCTGACTGGGTTGAAGGCTCTCAAGGGCATCGGTCGAGATCCC
GGTGCCTAATGAGTGAGCTAACTTACATTAATTGCGTTGCGCTCACTGCCCGCTTTCCAGTCGGGAAACC
TGTCGTGCCAGCTGCATTAATGAATCGGCCAACGCGCGGGGAGAGGCGGTTTGCGTATTGGGCGCCAGGG
TGGTTTTTCTTTTCACCAGTGAGACGGGCAACAGCTGATTGCCCTTCACCGCCTGGCCCTGAGAGAGTTG
CAGCAAGCGGTCCACGCTGGTTTGCCCCAGCAGGCGAAAATCCTGTTTGATGGTGGTTAACGGCGGGATA
TAACATGAGCTGTCTTCGGTATCGTCGTATCCCACTACCGAGATGTCCGCACCAACGCGCAGCCCGGACT
CGGTAATGGCGCGCATTGCGCCCAGCGCCATCTGATCGTTGGCAACCAGCATCGCAGTGGGAACGATGCC
CTCATTCAGCATTTGCATGGTTTGTTGAAAACCGGACATGGCACTCCAGTCGCCTTCCCGTTCCGCTATC
GGCTGAATTTGATTGCGAGTGAGATATTTATGCCAGCCAGCCAGACGCAGACGCGCCGAGACAGAACTTA
ATGGGCCCGCTAACAGCGCGATTTGCTGGTGACCCAATGCGACCAGATGCTCCACGCCCAGTCGCGTACC
GTCTTCATGGGAGAAAATAATACTGTTGATGGGTGTCTGGTCAGAGACATCAAGAAATAACGCCGGAACA
TTAGTGCAGGCAGCTTCCACAGCAATGGCATCCTGGTCATCCAGCGGATAGTTAATGATCAGCCCACTGA
CGCGTTGCGCGAGAAGATTGTGCACCGCCGCTTTACAGGCTTCGACGCCGCTTCGTTCTACCATCGACAC
CACCACGCTGGCACCCAGTTGATCGGCGCGAGATTTAATCGCCGCGACAATTTGCGACGGCGCGTGCAGG
GCCAGACTGGAGGTGGCAACGCCAATCAGCAACGACTGTTTGCCCGCCAGTTGTTGTGCCACGCGGTTGG
GAATGTAATTCAGCTCCGCCATCGCCGCTTCCACTTTTTCCCGCGTTTTCGCAGAAACGTGGCTGGCCTG
GTTCACCACGCGGGAAACGGTCTGATAAGAGACACCGGCATACTCTGCGACATCGTATAACGTTACTGGT
TTCACATTCACCACCCTGAATTGACTCTCTTCCGGGCGCTATCATGCCATACCGCGAAAGGTTTTGCGCC
ATTCGATGGTGTCCGGGATCTCGACGCTCTCCCTTATGCGACTCCTGCATTAGGAAGCAGCCCAGTAGTA
GGTTGAGGCCGTTGAGCACCGCCGCCGCAAGGAATGGTGCATGCAAGGAGATGGCGCCC
